>Addgene plasmid #75396 | pLH-sgRNA1-boxB-MS2 | addgene full sequence | sequence record 317290 | Addgene NGS Result
GAGGGCCTATTTCCCATGATTCCTTCATATTTGCATATACGATACAAGGCTGTTAGAGAGATAATTGGAA
TTAATTTGACTGTAAACACAAAGATATTAGTACAAAATACGTGACGTAGAAAGTAATAATTTCTTGGGTA
GTTTGCAGTTTTAAAATTATGTTTTAAAATGGACTATCATATGCTTACCGTAACTTGAAAGTATTTCGAT
TTCTTGGCTTTATATATCTTGTGGAAAGGACGAAACACCGGTGTCTTCGAGGCTTACTAAAAGCCAGATA
ACAGTATGCGTATTTGCGCGCTGATTTTTGCGGTATAAGAATATATACTGATATGTATACCCGAAGTATG
TCAAAAAGAGGTGTGCTATGAAGCAGCGTATTACAGTGACAGTTGACAGCGACAGCTATCAGTTGCTCAA
GGCATATATGATGTCAATATCTCCGGTCTGGTAAGCACAACCATGCAGAATGAAGCCCGTCGTCTGCGTG
CCGAACGCTGGAAAGCGGAAAATCAGGAAGGGATGGCTGAGGTCGCCCGGTTTATTGAAATGAACGGCTC
TTTTGCTGACGAGAACAGGGACTGGTGAAATGCAGTTTAAGGTTTACACCTATAAAAGAGAGAGCCGTTA
TCGTCTGTTTGTGGATGTACAGAGTGATATTATTGACACGCCCGGGCGACGGATGGTGATCCCCCTGGCC
AGTGCACGTCTGCTGTCAGATAAAGTCTCCCGTGAACTTTACCCGGTGGTGCATATCGGGGATGAAAGCT
GGCGCATGATGACCACCGATATGGCCAGTGTGCCGGTCTCCGTTATCGGGGAAGAAGTGGCTGATCTCAG
CCACCGCGAAAATGACATCAAAAACGCCATTAACCTGATGTTCTGGGGAATATAAACCCTGCAGGACGAA
GACCCGTTTGAGAGCTAGGGCCCTGAAGAAGGGCCCTAGCAAGTTCAAATAAGGCTAGTCCGTTATCAAC
TTGGCCAACATGAGGATCACCCATGTCTGCAGGGCCAAGTGGCACCGAGTCGGTGCTTTTTTTGAATTCT
CGACCTCGAGACAAATGGCAGTATTCATCCACAATTTTAAAAGAAAAGGGGGGATTGGGGGGTACAGTGC
AGGGGAAAGAATAGTAGACATAATAGCAACAGACATACAAACTAAAGAATTACAAAAACAAATTACAAAA
ATTCAAAATTTTCGGGTTTATTACAGGGACAGCAGAGATCCACTTTGGCCGCGGCTCGAGGGGGTTGGGG
TTGCGCCTTTTCCAAGGCAGCCCTGGGTTTGCGCAGGGACGCGGCTGCTCTGGGCGTGGTTCCGGGAAAC
GCAGCGGCGCCGACCCTGGGTCTCGCACATTCTTCACGTCCGTTCGCAGCGTCACCCGGATCTTCGCCGC
TACCCTTGTGGGCCCCCCGGCGACGCTTCCTGCTCCGCCCCTAAGTCGGGAAGGTTCCTTGCGGTTCGCG
GCGTGCCGGACGTGACAAACGGAAGCCGCACGTCTCACTAGTACCCTCGCAGACGGACAGCGCCAGGGAG
CAATGGCAGCGCGCCGACCGCGATGGGCTGTGGCCAATAGCGGCTGCTCAGCAGGGCGCGCCGAGAGCAG
CGGCCGGGAAGGGGCGGTGCGGGAGGCGGGGTGTGGGGCGGTAGTGTGGGCCCTGTTCCTGCCCGCGCGG
TGTTCCGCATTCTGCAAGCCTCCGGAGCGCACGTCGGCAGTCGGCTCCCTCGTTGACCGAATCACCGACC
TCTCTCCCCAGGGGGATCCACCGGATCAAGCTTGCCAGCTGGGGCGCCCTCTGGTAAGGTTGGGAAGCCC
TGCAGATCTGATCCCGGGGGGCAATGAGATATGAAAAAGCCTGAACTCACCGCGACGTCTGTCGAGAAGT
TTCTGATCGAAAAGTTCGACAGCGTCTCCGACCTGATGCAGCTCTCGGAGGGCGAAGAATCTCGTGCTTT
CAGCTTCGATGTAGGAGGGCGTGGATATGTCCTGCGGGTAAATAGCTGCGCCGATGGTTTCTACAAAGAT
CGTTATGTTTATCGGCACTTTGCATCGGCCGCGCTCCCGATTCCGGAAGTGCTTGACATTGGGGAATTTA
GCGAGAGCCTGACCTATTGCATCTCCCGCCGTGCACAGGGTGTCACGTTGCAAGATCTGCCTGAAACCGA
ACTGCCCGCTGTTCTGCAGCCGGTCGCGGAGGCCATGGATGCGATCGCTGCGGCCGATCTTAGCCAGACG
AGCGGGTTCGGCCCATTCGGACCGCAAGGAATCGGTCAATACACTACATGGCGTGATTTCATATGCGCGA
TTGCTGATCCCCATGTGTATCACTGGCAAACTGTGATGGACGACACCGTCAGTGCGTCCGTCGCGCAGGC
TCTCGATGAGCTGATGCTTTGGGCCGAGGACTGCCCCGAAGTCCGGCACCTCGTGCACGCGGATTTCGGC
TCCAACAATGTCCTGACGGACAATGGCCGCATAACAGCGGTCATTGACTGGAGCGAGGCGATGTTCGGGG
ATTCCCAATACGAGGTCGCCAACATCTTCTTCTGGAGGCCGTGGTTGGCTTGTATGGAGCAGCAGACGCG
CTACTTCGAGCGGAGGCATCCGGAGCTTGCAGGATCGCCGCGGCTCCGGGCGTATATGCTCCGCATTGGT
CTTGACCAACTCTATCAGAGCTTGGTTGACGGCAATTTCGATGATGCAGCTTGGGCGCAGGGTCGATGCG
ACGCAATCGTCCGATCCGGAGCCGGGACTGTCGGGCGTACACAAATCGCCCGCAGAAGCGCGGCCGTCTG
GACCGATGGCTGTGTAGAAGTACTCGCCGATAGTGGAAACCGACGCCCCAGCACTCGTCCGAGGGCAAAG
GAATAGAGTAGATGCCGACCGGGATCTATCGATACCGTCGACCTCGAGGGGGGGCCCGGTACCTTTAAGA
CCAATGACTTACAAGGCAGCTGTAGATCTTAGCCACTTTTTAAAAGAAAAGGGGGGACTGGAAGGGCTAA
TTCACTCCCAACGAAGAAAAGATCTGCTTTTTGCTTGTACTGGGTCTCTCTGGTTAGACCAGATCTGAGC
CTGGGAGCTCTCTGGCTAACTAGGGAACCCACTGCTTAAGCCTCAATAAAGCTTGCCTTGAGTGCTTCAA
GTAGTGTGTGCCCGTCTGTTGTGTGACTCTGGTAACTAGAGATCCCTCAGACCCTTTTAGTCAGTGTGGA
AAATCTCTAGCAGTAGTAGTTCATGTCATCTTATTATTCAGTATTTATAACTTGCAAAGAAATGAATATC
AGAGAGTGAGAGGAACTTGTTTATTGCAGCTTATAATGGTTACAAATAAAGCAATAGCATCACAAATTTC
ACAAATAAAGCATTTTTTTCACTGCATTCTAGTTGTGGTTTGTCCAAACTCATCAATGTATCTTATCATG
TCTGGCTCTAGCTATCCCGCCCCTAACTCCGCCCATCCCGCCCCTAACTCCGCCCAGTTCCGCCCATTCT
CCGCCCCATGGCTGACTAATTTTTTTTATTTATGCAGAGGCCGAGGCCGCCTCGGCCTCTGAGCTATTCC
AGAAGTAGTGAGGAGGCTTTTTTGGAGGCCTAGGGACGTACCCAATTCGCCCTATAGTGAGTCGTATTAC
GCGCGCTCACTGGCCGTCGTTTTACAACGTCGTGACTGGGAAAACCCTGGCGTTACCCAACTTAATCGCC
TTGCAGCACATCCCCCTTTCGCCAGCTGGCGTAATAGCGAAGAGGCCCGCACCGATCGCCCTTCCCAACA
GTTGCGCAGCCTGAATGGCGAATGGG
[124 nt withheld, positions 3807-3930]
C
[91 nt withheld, positions 3932-4022]
A
[49 nt withheld, positions 4024-4072]
CCTTTGACGTTGGAGTCCACGTTCTTT
[37 nt withheld, positions 4100-4136]
ACCCTATCTCGGTCTATTCTTTTGATTTATAAGGGATTTTGCCGATTTCGGCCTATTGGTTAAAAAATGA
GCTGATTTAACAAAAATTTAACGCGAATTTTAACAAAATATTAACGCTTACAATTTAGGTGGCACTTTTC
GGGGAAATGTGCGCGGAACCCCTATTTGTTTATTTTTCTAAATACATTCAAATATGTATCCGCTCATGAG
ACAATAACCCTGATAAATGCTTCAATAATATTGAAAAAGGAAGAGTATGAGTATTCAACATTTCCGTGTC
GCCCTTATTCCCTTTTTTGCGGCATTTTGCCTTCCTGTTTTTGCTCACCCAGAAACGCTGGTGAAAGTAA
AAGATGCTGAAGATCAGTTGGGTGCACGAGTGGGTTACATCGAACTGGATCTCAACAGCGGTAAGATCCT
TGAGAGTTTTCGCCCCGAAGAACGTTTTCCAATGATGAGCACTTTTAAAGTTCTGCTATGTGGCGCGGTA
TTATCCCGTATTGACGCCGGGCAAGAGCAACTCGGTCGCCGCATACACTATTCTCAGAATGACTTGGTTG
AGTACTCACCAGTCACAGAAAAGCATCTTACGGATGGCATGACAGTAAGAGAATTATGCAGTGCTGCCAT
AACCATGAGTGATAACACTGCGGCCAACTTACTTCTGACAACGATCGGAGGACCGAAGGAGCTAACCGCT
TTTTTGCACAACATGGGGGATCATGTAACTCGCCTTGATCGTTGGGAACCGGAGCTGAATGAAGCCATAC
CAAACGACGAGCGTGACACCACGATGCCTGTAGCAATGGCAACAACGTTGCGCAAACTATTAACTGGCGA
ACTACTTACTCTAGCTTCCCGGCAACAATTAATAGACTGGATGGAGGCGGATAAAGTTGCAGGACCACTT
CTGCGCTCGGCCCTTCCGGCTGGCTGGTTTATTGCTGATAAATCTGGAGCCGGTGAGCGTGGGTCTCGCG
GTATCATTGCAGCACTGGGGCCAGATGGTAAGCCCTCCCGTATCGTAGTTATCTACACGACGGGGAGTCA
GGCAACTATGGATGAACGAAATAGACAGATCGCTGAGATAGGTGCCTCACTGATTAAGCATTGGTAACTG
TCAGACCAAGTTTACTCATATATACTTTAGATTGATTTAAAACTTCATTTTTAATTTAAAAGGATCTAGG
TGAAGATCCTTTTTGATAATCTCATGACCAAAATCCCTTAACGTGAGTTTTCGTTCCACTGAGCGTCAGA
CCCCGTAGAAAAGATCAAAGGATCTTCTTGAGATCCTTTTTTTCTGCGCGTAATCTGCTGCTTGCAAACA
AAAAAACCACCGCTACCAGCGGTGGTTTGTTTGCCGGATCAAGAGCTACCAACTCTTTTTCCGAAGGTAA
CTGGCTTCAGCAGAGCGCAGATACCAAATACTGTTCTTCTAGTGTAGCCGTAGTTAGGCCACCACTTCAA
GAACTCTGTAGCACCGCCTACATACCTCGCTCTGCTAATCCTGTTACCAGTGGCTGCTGCCAGTGGCGAT
AAGTCGTGTCTTACCGGGTTGGACTCAAGACGATAGTTACCGGATAAGGCGCAGCGGTCGGGCTGAACGG
GGGGTTCGTGCACACAGCCCAGCTTGGAGCGAACGACCTACACCGAACTGAGATACCTACAGCGTGAGCT
ATGAGAAAGCGCCACGCTTCCCGAAGGGAGAAAGGCGGACAGGTATCCGGTAAGCGGCAGGGTCGGAACA
GGAGAGCGCACGAGGGAGCTTCCAGGGGGAAACGCCTGGTATCTTTATAGTCCTGTCGGGTTTCGCCACC
TCTGACTTGAGCGTCGATTTTTGTGATGCTCGTCAGGGGGGCGGAGCCTATGGAAAAACGCCAGCAACGC
GGCCTTTTTACGGTTCCTGGCCTTTTGCTGGCCTTTTGCTCACATGTTCTTTCCTGCGTTATCCCCTGAT
TCTGTGGATAACCGTATTACCGCCTTTGAGTGAGCTGATACCGCTCGCCGCAGCCGAACGACCGAGCGCA
GCGAGTCAGTGAGCGAGGAAGCGGAAGAGCGCCCAATACGCAAACCGCCTCTCCCCGCGCGTTGGCCGAT
TCATTAATGCAGCTGGCACGACAGGTTTCCCGACTGGAAAGCGGGCAGTGAGCGCAACGCAATTAATGTG
AGTTAGCTCACTCATTAGGCACCCCAGGCTTTACACTTTATGCTTCCGGCTCGTATGTTGTGTGGAATTG
TGAGCGGATAACAATTTCACACAGGAAACAGCTATGACCATGATTACGCCAAGCGCGCAATTAACCCTCA
CTAAAGGGAACAAAAGCTGGAGCTGCAAGCTTAATGTAGTCTTATGCAATACTCTTGTAGTCTTGCAACA
TGGTAACGATGAGTTAGCAACATGCCTTACAAGGAGAGAAAAAGCACCGTGCATGCCGATTGGTGGAAGT
AAGGTGGTACGATCGTGCCTTATTAGGAAGGCAACAGACGGGTCTGACATGGATTGGACGAACCACTGAA
TTGCCGCATTGCAGAGATATTGTATTTAAGTGCCTAGCTCGATACATAAACGGGTCTCTCTGGTTAGACC
AGATCTGAGCCTGGGAGCTCTCTGGCTAACTAGGGAACCCACTGCTTAAGCCTCAATAAAGCTTGCCTTG
AGTGCTTCAAGTAGTGTGTGCCCGTCTGTTGTGTGACTCTGGTAACTAGAGATCCCTCAGACCCTTTTAG
TCAGTGTGGAAAATCTCTAGCAGTGGCGCCCGAACAGGGACTTGAAAGCGAAAGGGAAACCAGAGGAGCT
CTCTCGACGCAGGACTCGGCTTGCTGAAGCGCGCACGGCAAGAGGCGAGGGGCGGCGACTGGTGAGTACG
CCAAAAATTTTGACTAGCGGAGGCTAGAAGGAGAGAGATGGGTGCGAGAGCGTCAGTATTAAGCGGGGGA
GAATTAGATCGCGATGGGAAAAAATTCGGTTAAGGCCAGGGGGAAAGAAAAAATATAAATTAAAACATAT
AGTATGGGCAAGCAGGGAGCTAGAACGATTCGCAGTTAATCCTGGCCTGTTAGAAACATCAGAAGGCTGT
AGACAAATACTGGGACAGCTACAACCATCCCTTCAGACAGGATCAGAAGAACTTAGATCATTATATAATA
CAGTAGCAACCCTCTATTGTGTGCATCAAAGGATAGAGATAAAAGACACCAAGGAAGCTTTAGACAAGAT
AGAGGAAGAGCAAAACAAAAGTAAGACCACCGCACAGCAAGCGGCCGCTGATCTTCAGACCTGGAGGAGG
AGATATGAGGGACAATTGGAGAAGTGAATTATATAAATATAAAGTAGTAAAAATTGAACCATTAGGAGTA
GCACCCACCAAGGCAAAGAGAAGAGTGGTGCAGAGAGAAAAAAGAGCAGTGGGAATAGGAGCTTTGTTCC
TTGGGTTCTTGGGAGCAGCAGGAAGCACTATGGGCGCAGCGTCAATGACGCTGACGGTACAGGCCAGACA
ATTATTGTCTGGTATAGTGCAGCAGCAGAACAATTTGCTGAGGGCTATTGAGGCGCAACAGCATCTGTTG
CAACTCACAGTCTGGGGCATCAAGCAGCTCCAGGCAAGAATCCTGGCTGTGGAAAGATACCTAAAGGATC
AACAGCTCCTGGGGATTTGGGGTTGCTCTGGAAAACTCATTTGCACCACTGCTGTGCCTTGGAATGCTAG
TTGGAGTAATAAATCTCTGGAACAGATTTGGAATCACACGACCTGGATGGAGTGGGACAGAGAAATTAAC
AATTACACAAGCTTAATACACTCCTTAATTGAAGAATCGCAAAACCAGCAAGAAAAGAATGAACAAGAAT
TATTGGAATTAGATAAATGGGCAAGTTTGTGGAATTGGTTTAACATAACAAATTGGCTGTGGTATATAAA
ATTATTCATAATGATAGTAGGAGGCTTGGTAGGTTTAAGAATAGTTTTTGCTGTACTTTCTATAGTGAAT
AGAGTTAGGCAGGGATATTCACCATTATCGTTTCAGACCCACCTCCCAACCCCGAGGGGACCCGACAGGC
CCGAAGGAATAGAAGAAGAAGGTGGAGAGAGAGACAGAGACAGATCCATTCGATTAGTGAACGGATCTCG
ACGGTATCGATCACGAGACTAGCCTCGAGCGGCCGCCCCCTTCACC
Features (pLannotate 1.2.2; 33 found; start..end, strand, type, name):
      1..241     +  promoter       U6 promoter: RNA polymerase III promoter for human U6 snRNA
    261..336     +  intron         PDK intron (fragment): pdk; modified pyruvate orthophosphate dikinase intron from Flaveria trinervia 3.0
    427..585     +  CDS            ccdA (fragment): CCDA_ECO57 - Also known as H, letA. Experimental evidence at protein level: Swiss-Prot protein existence level 1. Antitoxin component of a type II toxin-antitoxin (TA) system which inhibits the post-segregational killing (PSK) of plasmid-free cells, also referred to as a plasmid addiction system. Binds to and blocks the activity of CcdB; will also remove bound CcdB protein from the CcdB-GyrA complex by forming a CcdA-CcdB complex, a process termed rejuvenation. Functions as a transcriptional corepressor for the ccdAB operon, repression also requires CcdB (By similarity). From Escherichia coli
    590..892     +  CDS            ccdB: CCDB_ECOLI - Also known as G, letB, letD. Experimental evidence at protein level: Swiss-Prot protein existence level 1. Toxic component of a type II toxin-antitoxin (TA) system, functioning in plasmid maintainence. Responsible for the post- segregational killing (PSK) of plasmid-free cells, also referred to as a plasmid addiction system. Half-life of over 2 hours. Cell killing by CcdB is accompanied by filamentation, defects in chromosome and plasmid segregation, defects in cell division, formation of anucleate cells, decreased DNA synthesis and plasmid loss. Interferes with the activity of DN
    928..946     +  protein_bind   boxB: λ N peptide binding site consisting of an RNA hairpin within the N-utliization (nut) site of the λ bacteriophage transcript (Tan and Frankel, 1995) λN peptide
    947..983     +  misc_RNA       gRNA scaffold (fragment): guide RNA scaffold for the Streptococcus pyogenes CRISPR/Cas9 system
    988..1006    +  misc_RNA       MS2 stem loop: stem loop that binds the bacteriophage MS2 coat protein
   1017..1036    +  misc_RNA       gRNA scaffold (fragment): guide RNA scaffold for the Streptococcus pyogenes CRISPR/Cas9 system
   1085..1202    +  misc_feature   cPPT/CTS: central polypurine tract and central termination sequence of HIV-1
   1251..1761    +  promoter       hPGK promoter: human phosphoglycerate kinase 1 promoter
   1851..2873    +  CDS            hph: KHYB_ECOLX - Experimental evidence at protein level: Swiss-Prot protein existence level 1. The aminoglycoside phosphotransferases achieve inactivation of their antibiotic substrates by phosphorylation. Only phosphorylates hygromycin and closely related compounds such as demethyl analogs and destomycin. From Escherichia coli.
   2897..2933    +  misc_feature   MCS (fragment): pBluescript multiple cloning site
   2929..3066    +  CDS            nef (fragment): NEF_HV1LA - Experimental evidence at protein level: Swiss-Prot protein existence level 1. Extracellular Nef protein targets CD4(+) T-lymphocytes for apoptosis by interacting with CXCR4 surface receptors. From Human immunodeficiency virus type 1 group M subtype B (isolate Lai) (HIV-1).
   3052..3232    +  LTR            5' LTR (truncated): truncated 5' long terminal repeat (LTR) from HIV-1
   3304..3425    +  polyA_signal   SV40 poly(A) signal: SV40 polyadenylation signal
   3465..3600    +  rep_origin     SV40 ori: SV40 origin of replication
   3621..3639    -  promoter       T7 promoter: promoter for bacteriophage T7 RNA polymerase
   3647..3802    +  CDS            lacZα (fragment): LacZα fragment of β-galactosidase; lacZ fragment
   3807..4235    +  rep_origin     f1 ori (sequence partly withheld): f1 bacteriophage origin of replication; arrow indicates direction of (+) strand synthesis
   4288..4392    +  promoter       AmpR promoter: bla
   4393..5253    +  CDS            AmpR: β-lactamase; bla; confers resistance to ampicillin, carbenicillin, and related antibiotics
   5424..6012    +  rep_origin     ori: high-copy-number ColE1/pMB1/pBR322/pUC origin of replication
   6195..6287    +  CDS            lacI (fragment): lac repressor; lacI; The lac repressor binds to the lac operator to inhibit transcription in E. coli. This inhibition can be relieved by adding lactose or isopropyl-β-D-thiogalactopyranoside (IPTG).
   6300..6321    +  protein_bind   CAP binding site: CAP binding activates transcription in the presence of cAMP. E. coli catabolite activator protein
   6336..6366    +  promoter       lac promoter: promoter for the E. coli lac operon
   6374..6390    +  protein_bind   lac operator: The lac repressor binds to the lac operator to inhibit transcription in E. coli. This inhibition can be relieved by adding lactose or isopropyl-β-D-thiogalactopyranoside (IPTG). lac repressor encoded by lacI
   6435..6453    +  promoter       T3 promoter: promoter for bacteriophage T3 RNA polymerase
   6481..6707    +  promoter       RSV promoter: Rous sarcoma virus enhancer/promoter
   6708..6888    +  LTR            5' LTR (truncated): truncated 5' long terminal repeat (LTR) from HIV-1
   6935..7060    +  misc_feature   HIV-1 Ψ: packaging signal of human immunodeficiency virus type 1
   7044..7407    +  CDS            HIV-1 gag (fragment): gag protein from human immunodeficiency virus 1; gag
   7553..7786    +  misc_feature   RRE: The Rev response element (RRE) of HIV-1 allows for Rev-dependent mRNA export from the nucleus to the cytoplasm.
   8163..8263    +  CDS            Rev (fragment): human immunodeficiency virus 1 (HIV-1) Rev protein; rev; enhances nuclear export of unspliced and incompletely spliced viral mRNAs
