[The description below was written by a language model from this plasmid's Addgene catalogue record and pLannotate feature annotations shown in this document.]
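Description:
pLH-sgRNA1-boxB-MS2 is a lentiviral sgRNA expression vector built on the pLKO.1 backbone, part of the CRISPRainbow set for multiplexed labeling of genomic loci with dCas9 and engineered guide RNAs. It is propagated in E. coli through a high-copy ColE1/pUC-type origin with ampicillin resistance, and also carries an f1 origin. The viral framework is of the third-generation type: an RSV promoter drives a truncated HIV-1 5' LTR, followed by the Ψ packaging signal, a gag fragment, the RRE and a cPPT/CTS. A second truncated LTR, annotated by the software as a 5' LTR but positioned as the 3' LTR, closes the transfer unit ahead of an SV40 poly(A) signal and SV40 origin. Transduced mammalian cells are selected with hygromycin, since a human PGK promoter drives the hph gene.

The payload is a human U6 (RNA polymerase III) promoter followed by a Streptococcus pyogenes sgRNA scaffold, into which two RNA hairpins have been inserted: a boxB element, bound by the λ N peptide, and an MS2 stem loop, bound by the MS2 coat protein. Between the U6 promoter and the scaffold lies a cassette with a ccdA fragment and an intact ccdB toxin gene. This explains why the plasmid is grown in a ccdB-resistant strain. It also suggests that the cassette is a counter-selectable stuffer to be replaced by a chosen guide sequence, although the record does not state this or name a target. In the CRISPRainbow approach, the hairpins would recruit fluorescent proteins fused to the matching RNA-binding partners, so that combining two different hairpins on one guide gives a mixed colour at the dCas9-bound locus. Those fusion proteins and dCas9 are not encoded here and must be supplied from other constructs.
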