Addgene plasmid #75396: pLH-sgRNA1-boxB-MS2
Purpose: sgRNA1-boxB-MS2
Depositing lab: Thoru Pederson. Depositing organization: University of Massachusetts, Worcester. Publication: Multiplexed labeling of genomic loci with dCas9 and engineered sgRNAs using CRISPRainbow. Ma H, Tu LC, Naseri A, Huisman M, Zhang S, Grunwald D, Pederson T. Nat Biotechnol. 2016 Apr 18. doi: 10.1038/nbt.3526. PubMed 27088723.
Backbone
  Vector backbone: pLKO.1
  Backbone size w/o insert (bp): 8000
  Total vector size (bp): 8312
  Vector type: Mammalian Expression, Lentiviral, CRISPR
  Selectable markers: Hygromycin
Growth in bacteria
  Bacterial resistance: Ampicillin, 100 μg/mL
  Growth temperature: 37°C
  Growth strain: ccdB Survival
  Copy number: High Copy
Gene/Insert
  Gene/Insert name: sgRNA1-boxB-MS2
  Species: Synthetic
  Insert size (bp): 128
  Promoter: U6
  Tag / fusion protein: no
  Cloning method: Restriction Enzyme; 5′ cloning site Sbf I (not destroyed); 3′ cloning site EcoR I (not destroyed)
  Sequencing primers: 5′ cccttcaccgagggcctatttccc; 3′ CTATTCTTTCCCCTGCACTGTACCC
Terms and licenses: Academic/Nonprofit Terms; Industry Terms: Not Available to Industry
Depositor comments: Want all of the CRISPRainbow constructs? Request the set here: https://www.addgene.org/kits/pederson-crisprainbow/
How to cite: pLH-sgRNA1-boxB-MS2 was a gift from Thoru Pederson (Addgene plasmid # 75396 ; http://n2t.net/addgene:75396 ; RRID:Addgene_75396)
