>Addgene plasmid #75396 | pLH-sgRNA1-boxB-MS2 | addgene partial sequence | sequence record 146834 | pS2-R 5'-TAGTTTGTATGTCTGTTGCTATTA-3'
AACGGACTAGCCTTATTTGAACTTGCTAGGGCCCTTCTTCAGGGCCCTAGCTCTCAAACGGGTCTTCGTC
CTGCAGGGTTTATATTCCCCAGAACATCAGGTTAATGGCGTTTTTGATGTCATTTTCGCGGTGGCTGAGA
TCAGCCACTTCTTCCCCGATAACGGAGACCGGCACACTGGCCATATCGGTGGTCATCATGCGCCAGCTTT
CATCCCCGATATGCACCACCGGGTAAAGTTCACGGGAGACTTTATCTGACAGCAGACGTGCACTGGCCAG
GGGGATCACCATCCGTCGCCCGGGCGTGTCAATAATATCACTCTGTACATCCACAAACAGACGATAACGG
CTCTCTCTTTTATAGGTGTAAACCTTAAACTGCATTTCACCAGTCCCTGTTCTCGTCAGCAAAAGAGCCG
TTCATTTCAATAAACCGGGCGACCTCAGCCATCCCTTCCTGATTTTCCGCTTTCCAGCGTTCGGCACGCA
GACGACGGGCTTCATTCTGCATGGTTGTGCTTACCAGACCGGAGATATTGACATCATATATGCCTTG
