>Addgene plasmid #75396 | pLH-sgRNA1-boxB-MS2 | addgene partial sequence | sequence record 146906 | LKO1_5 5'-GACTATCATATGCTTACCGT-3'
GGACGAAACACCGGTGTCTTCGAGGCTTACTAAAAGCCAGATAACAGTATGCGTATTTGCGCGCTGATTT
TTGCGGTATAAGAATATATACTGATATGTATACCCGAAGTATGTCAAAAAGAGGTGTGCTATGAAGCAGC
GTATTACAGTGACAGTTGACAGCGACAGCTATCAGTTGCTCAAGGCATATATGATGTCAATATCTCCGGT
CTGGTAAGCACAACCATGCAGAATGAAGCCCGTCGTCTGCGTGCCGAACGCTGGAAAGCGGAAAATCAGG
AAGGGATGGCTGAGGTCGCCCGGTTTATTGAAATGAACGGCTCTTTTGCTGACGAGAACAGGGACTGGTG
AAATGCAGTTTAAGGTTTACACCTATAAAAGAGAGAGCCGTTATCGTCTGTTTGTGGATGTACAGAGTGA
TATTATTGACACGCCCGGGCGACGGATGGTGATCCCCCTGGCCAGTGCACGTCTGCTGTCAGATAAAGTC
TCCCGTGAACTTTACCCGGTGGTGCATATCGGGGATGAAAGCTGGCGCATGATGACCACCGATATGGCCA
GTGTGCCGGTCTCCGTTATCGGGGAAGAAGTGGCTGATCTCAGCCACCGCGAAAATGACATCAAAAACGC
CATTAACCTGATGTTCTGGGGAATATAAACCCTGCAGGACGAAGACCCGTTTGAGAGCTAGGGCCCTGAA
GAAGGGCCCTAGCAAGTTCAAATAAGGCTAGTCCGTTATCAACTTGGCCAACATGAGGATCACCCATGTC
TGCAGGGCCAAGTGGCACCGAGTCGGTGCTTTTTTTGAATTCTCGACCTCGAGACAAATGGCAGTATTCA
TCCACAATT
